Addgene plasmid #105157: pFA6a-tdTomato-hphMX6
Purpose: Yeast gene targeting
Depositing lab: Jian-Qiu Wu. Depositing organization: Ohio State University. Publication: Cooperation between Rho-GEF Gef2 and its binding partner Nod1 in the regulation of fission yeast cytokinesis. Zhu YH, Ye Y, Wu Z, Wu JQ. Mol Biol Cell. 2013 Oct;24(20):3187-204. doi: 10.1091/mbc.E13-06-0301. Epub 2013 Aug 21. PubMed 23966468.
Backbone
  Vector backbone: pFA6a
  Backbone size w/o insert (bp): 4170
  Vector type: Bacterial Expression, Yeast Expression
  Selectable markers: Hygromycin
Growth in bacteria
  Bacterial resistance: Ampicillin, 100 μg/mL
  Growth temperature: 37°C
  Growth strain: DH5alpha
  Copy number: High Copy
Gene/Insert
  Gene/Insert name: tdTomato-hphMX6 (alt name: tandem dimer Tomato)
  Insert size (bp): 1400
  Tag / fusion protein: tdTomato (C terminal on insert)
  Cloning method: Restriction Enzyme; 5′ cloning site BglII (not destroyed); 3′ cloning site PmeI (not destroyed)
Terms and licenses: Academic/Nonprofit Terms; Industry Terms: Not Available to Industry
Depositor comments: The sizes of backbone and inserts are approximate, and do not include the selectable marker.
How to cite: pFA6a-tdTomato-hphMX6 was a gift from Jian-Qiu Wu (Addgene plasmid # 105157 ; http://n2t.net/addgene:105157 ; RRID:Addgene_105157)
