[The description below was written by a language model from this plasmid's Addgene catalogue record and pLannotate feature annotations shown in this document.]
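Description:
pFA6a-tdTomato-hphMX6 is a yeast gene-targeting template plasmid built on the pFA6a backbone, a member of the widely used family of modules for PCR-based chromosomal tagging. It is propagated in E. coli as a high-copy plasmid through a ColE1/pUC-type origin and selected with ampicillin via the β-lactamase gene and its native promoter. The annotated features include no yeast replication origin or centromere. This fits a plasmid that serves as a source of an integrating cassette rather than as an episomal yeast expression vector. Short remnants of lacI, rop and the pBR322 bom region are backbone leftovers, and SP6 and T7 phage promoters flank the cassette.

The payload, in a sequenced record of about 5.8 kb, is a tdTomato coding sequence followed by the S. cerevisiae ADH1 transcription terminator and then the hphMX6 marker, which confers hygromycin resistance in yeast. tdTomato is a tandem-dimer, pseudo-monomeric red fluorescent derivative of DsRed, annotated here as mammalian codon-optimized and as a fragment. No yeast promoter is annotated upstream of it, as expected for a C-terminal tagging module. In such modules the cassette is typically amplified with primers carrying homology to a target locus and integrated by homologous recombination. The fluorescent protein is thereby fused in frame to the 3′ end of an endogenous gene and expressed from that gene's own promoter. The ADH1 terminator ends the fusion transcript, and hygromycin selects integrants. The insert was cloned between BglII and PmeI sites, both retained. The associated publication concerns fission yeast cytokinesis, which suggests use in localizing tagged proteins in that organism, although the record states the purpose only as yeast gene targeting.
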