Features (pLannotate 1.2.2; 11 found; start..end, strand, type, name):
      8..26      +  promoter       SP6 promoter: promoter for bacteriophage SP6 RNA polymerase
     87..1516    +  CDS            tdTomato (fragment): tandem dimeric (pseudo-monomeric) derivative of DsRed (Shaner et al., 2004) mammalian codon-optimized
   1538..1725    +  terminator     ADH1 terminator: S. cerevisiae ADH1; transcription terminator for the S. cerevisiae alcohol dehydrogenase 1 (ADH1) gene
   1800..3375    +  gene           hphMX6: yeast selectable marker conferring hygromycin resistance
   3482..3500    -  promoter       T7 promoter: promoter for bacteriophage T7 RNA polymerase
   3522..3575    -  CDS            lacI (fragment): lac repressor; lacI; The lac repressor binds to the lac operator to inhibit transcription in E. coli. This inhibition can be relieved by adding lactose or isopropyl-β-D-thiogalactopyranoside (IPTG).
   3758..4346    -  rep_origin     ori: high-copy-number ColE1/pMB1/pBR322/pUC origin of replication
   4517..5377    -  CDS            AmpR: β-lactamase; bla; confers resistance to ampicillin, carbenicillin, and related antibiotics
   5378..5482    -  promoter       AmpR promoter: bla
   5577..5612    +  CDS            rop (fragment): Rop protein, which maintains plasmids at low copy number; rop
   5714..5765    +  misc_feature   bom (fragment): basis of mobility region from pBR322
>Addgene plasmid #105157 | pFA6a-tdTomato-hphMX6 | addgene full sequence | sequence record 204151 | Addgene NGS Result
ACATACGATTTAGGTGACACTATAGAACGCGGCCGCCAGCTGAAGCTTCGTACGCTGCAGGTCGACGGAT
CCCCGGGTTAATTAAAATGGTGAGCAAGGGCGAGGAGGTCATCAAAGAGTTCATGCGCTTCAAGGTGCGC
ATGGAGGGCTCCATGAACGGCCACGAGTTCGAGATCGAGGGCGAGGGCGAGGGCCGCCCCTACGAGGGCA
CCCAGACCGCCAAGCTGAAGGTGACCAAGGGCGGCCCCCTGCCCTTCGCCTGGGACATCCTGTCCCCCCA
GTTCATGTACGGCTCCAAGGCGTACGTGAAGCACCCCGCCGACATCCCCGATTACAAGAAGCTGTCCTTC
CCCGAGGGCTTCAAGTGGGAGCGCGTGATGAACTTCGAGGACGGCGGTCTGGTGACCGTGACCCAGGACT
CCTCCCTGCAGGACGGCACGCTGATCTACAAGGTGAAGATGCGCGGCACCAACTTCCCCCCCGACGGCCC
CGTAATGCAGAAGAAGACCATGGGCTGGGAGGCCTCCACCGAGCGCCTGTACCCCCGCGACGGCGTGCTG
AAGGGCGAGATCCACCAGGCCCTGAAGCTGAAGGACGGCGGCCACTACCTGGTGGAGTTCAAGACCATCT
ACATGGCCAAGAAGCCCGTGCAACTGCCCGGCTACTACTACGTGGACACCAAGCTGGACATCACCTCCCA
CAACGAGGACTACACCATCGTGGAACAGTACGAGCGCTCCGAGGGCCGCCACCACCTGTTCCTGGGGCAT
GGCACCGGCAGCACCGGCAGCGGCAGCTCCGGCACCGCCTCCTCCGAGGACAACAACATGGCCGTCATCA
AAGAGTTCATGCGCTTCAAGGTGCGCATGGAGGGCTCCATGAACGGCCACGAGTTCGAGATCGAGGGCGA
GGGCGAGGGCCGCCCCTACGAGGGCACCCAGACCGCCAAGCTGAAGGTGACCAAGGGCGGCCCCCTGCCC
TTCGCCTGGGACATCCTGTCCCCCCAGTTCATGTACGGCTCCAAGGCGTACGTGAAGCACCCCGCCGACA
TCCCCGATTACAAGAAGCTGTCCTTCCCCGAGGGCTTCAAGTGGGAGCGCGTGATGAACTTCGAGGACGG
CGGTCTGGTGACCGTGACCCAGGACTCCTCCCTGCAGGACGGCACGCTGATCTACAAGGTGAAGATGCGC
GGCACCAACTTCCCCCCCGACGGCCCCGTAATGCAGAAGAAGACCATGGGCTGGGAGGCCTCCACCGAGC
GCCTGTACCCCCGCGACGGCGTGCTGAAGGGCGAGATCCACCAGGCCCTGAAGCTGAAGGACGGCGGCCG
CTACCTGGTGGAGTTCAAGACCATCTACATGGCCAAGAAGCCCGTGCAACTGCCCGGCTACTACTACGTG
GACACCAAGCTGGACATCACCTCCCACAACGAGGACTACACCATCGTGGAACAGTACGAGCGCTCCGAGG
GCCGCCACCACCTGTTCCTGTACGGCATGGACGAGCTGTACAAGTAAGGCGCGCCACTTCTAAATAAGCG
AATTTCTTATGATTTATGATTTTTATTATTAAATAAGTTATAAAAAAAATAAGTGTATACAAATTTTAAA
GTGACTCTTAGGTTTTAAAACGAAAATTCTTATTCTTGAGTAACTCTTTCCTGTAGGTCAGGTTGCTTTC
TCAGGTATAGTATGAGGTCGCTCTTATTGACCACACCTCTACCGGCAGATCCGCTAGGGATAACAGGGTA
ATATAGATCTGTTTAGCTTGCCTCGTCCCCGCCGGGTCACCCGGCCAGCGACATGGAGGCCCAGAATACC
CTCCTTGACAGTCTTGACGTGCGCAGCTCAGGGGCATGATGTGACTGTCGCCCGTACATTTAGCCCATAC
ATCCCCATGTATAATCATTTGCATCCATACATTTTGATGGCCGCACGGCGCGAAGCAAAAATTACGGCTC
CTCGCTGCGGACCTGCGAGCAGGGAAACGCTCCCCTCACAGACGCGTTGAATTGTCCCCACGCCGCGCCC
CTGTAGAGAAATATAAAAGGTTAGGATTTGCCACTGAGGTTCTTCTTTCATATACTTCCTTTTAAAATCT
TGCTAGGATACAGTTCTCACATCACATCCGAACATAAACAACCATGGGTAAAAAGCCTGAACTCACCGCG
ACGTCTGTCGAGAAGTTTCTGATCGAAAAGTTCGACAGCGTCTCCGACCTGATGCAGCTCTCGGAGGGCG
AAGAATCTCGTGCTTTCAGCTTCGATGTAGGAGGGCGTGGATATGTCCTGCGGGTAAATAGCTGCGCCGA
TGGTTTCTACAAAGATCGTTATGTTTATCGGCACTTTGCATCGGCCGCGCTCCCGATTCCGGAAGTGCTT
GACATTGGGGAATTCAGCGAGAGCCTGACCTATTGCATCTCCCGCCGTGCACAGGGTGTCACGTTGCAAG
ACCTGCCTGAAACCGAACTGCCCGCTGTTCTGCAGCCGGTCGCGGAGGCCATGGATGCGATCGCTGCGGC
CGATCTTAGCCAGACGAGCGGGTTCGGCCCATTCGGACCGCAAGGAATCGGTCAATACACTACATGGCGT
GATTTCATATGCGCGATTGCTGATCCCCATGTGTATCACTGGCAAACTGTGATGGACGACACCGTCAGTG
CGTCCGTCGCGCAGGCTCTCGATGAGCTGATGCTTTGGGCCGAGGACTGCCCCGAAGTCCGGCACCTCAT
GCACGCGGATTTCGGCTCCAACAATGTCCTGACGGACAATGGCCGCATAACAGCGGTCATTGACTGGAGC
GAGGCGATGTTCGGGGATTCCCAATACGAGGTCGCCAACATCTTCTTCTGGAGGCCGTGGTTGGCTTGTA
TGGAGCAGCAGACGCGCTACTTCGAGCGGAGGCATCCGGAGCTTGCAGGATCGCCGCGGCTCCGGGCGTA
TATGCTCCGCATTGGTCTTGACCAACTCTATCAGAGCTTGGTTGACGGCAATTTCGATGATGCAGCTTGG
GCGCAGGGTCGATGCGACGCAATCGTCCGATCCGGAGCCGGGACTGTCGGGCGTACACAAATCGCCCGCA
GAAGCGCGGCCGTCTGGACCGATGGCTGTGTAGAAGTACTCGCCGATAGTGGAAACCGACGCCCCAGCAC
TCGTCCGAGGGCAAAGGAATAATCAGTACTGACAGTAAAAAGATTCTTGTTTTCAAGAACTTGTCATTTG
TATAGTTTTTTTATATTGTAGTTGTTCTATTTTAATCAAATGTTAGCGTGATTTATATTTTTTTTCGCCT
CGACATCATCTGCCCAGATGCGAAGTTAAGTGCGCAGAAAGTAATATCATGCGTCAATCGTATGTGAATG
CTGGTCGCTATACTGCTGTCGATTCGATACTAACGCCGCCATCCAGTGTTTAAACGAGCTCGAATTCATC
GATGATATCAGATCCACTAGTGGCCTATGCGGCCGCGGATCTGCCGGTCTCCCTATAGTGAGTCGTATTA
ATTTCGATAAGCCAGGTTAACCTGCATTAATGAATCGGCCAACGCGCGGGGAGAGGCGGTTTGCGTATTG
GGCGCTCTTCCGCTTCCTCGCTCACTGACTCGCTGCGCTCGGTCGTTCGGCTGCGGCGAGCGGTATCAGC
TCACTCAAAGGCGGTAATACGGTTATCCACAGAATCAGGGGATAACGCAGGAAAGAACATGTGAGCAAAA
GGCCAGCAAAAGGCCAGGAACCGTAAAAAGGCCGCGTTGCTGGCGTTTTTCCATAGGCTCCGCCCCCCTG
ACGAGCATCACAAAAATCGACGCTCAAGTCAGAGGTGGCGAAACCCGACAGGACTATAAAGATACCAGGC
GTTTCCCCCTGGAAGCTCCCTCGTGCGCTCTCCTGTTCCGACCCTGCCGCTTACCGGATACCTGTCCGCC
TTTCTCCCTTCGGGAAGCGTGGCGCTTTCTCATAGCTCACGCTGTAGGTATCTCAGTTCGGTGTAGGTCG
TTCGCTCCAAGCTGGGCTGTGTGCACGAACCCCCCGTTCAGCCCGACCGCTGCGCCTTATCCGGTAACTA
TCGTCTTGAGTCCAACCCGGTAAGACACGACTTATCGCCACTGGCAGCAGCCACTGGTAACAGGATTAGC
AGAGCGAGGTATGTAGGCGGTGCTACAGAGTTCTTGAAGTGGTGGCCTAACTACGGCTACACTAGAAGAA
CAGTATTTGGTATCTGCGCTCTGCTGAAGCCAGTTACCTTCGGAAAAAGAGTTGGTAGCTCTTGATCCGG
CAAACAAACCACCGCTGGTAGCGGTGGTTTTTTTGTTTGCAAGCAGCAGATTACGCGCAGAAAAAAAGGA
TCTCAAGAAGATCCTTTGATCTTTTCTACGGGGTCTGACGCTCAGTGGAACGAAAACTCACGTTAAGGGA
TTTTGGTCATGAGATTATCAAAAAGGATCTTCACCTAGATCCTTTTAAATTAAAAATGAAGTTTTAAATC
AATCTAAAGTATATATGAGTAAACTTGGTCTGACAGTTACCAATGCTTAATCAGTGAGGCACCTATCTCA
GCGATCTGTCTATTTCGTTCATCCATAGTTGCCTGACTCCCCGTCGTGTAGATAACTACGATACGGGAGG
GCTTACCATCTGGCCCCAGTGCTGCAATGATACCGCGAGACCCACGCTCACCGGCTCCAGATTTATCAGC
AATAAACCAGCCAGCCGGAAGGGCCGAGCGCAGAAGTGGTCCTGCAACTTTATCCGCCTCCATCCAGTCT
ATTAATTGTTGCCGGGAAGCTAGAGTAAGTAGTTCGCCAGTTAATAGTTTGCGCAACGTTGTTGCCATTG
CTACAGGCATCGTGGTGTCACGCTCGTCGTTTGGTATGGCTTCATTCAGCTCCGGTTCCCAACGATCAAG
GCGAGTTACATGATCCCCCATGTTGTGCAAAAAAGCGGTTAGCTCCTTCGGTCCTCCGATCGTTGTCAGA
AGTAAGTTGGCCGCAGTGTTATCACTCATGGTTATGGCAGCACTGCATAATTCTCTTACTGTCATGCCAT
CCGTAAGATGCTTTTCTGTGACTGGTGAGTACTCAACCAAGTCATTCTGAGAATAGTGTATGCGGCGACC
GAGTTGCTCTTGCCCGGCGTCAATACGGGATAATACCGCGCCACATAGCAGAACTTTAAAAGTGCTCATC
ATTGGAAAACGTTCTTCGGGGCGAAAACTCTCAAGGATCTTACCGCTGTTGAGATCCAGTTCGATGTAAC
CCACTCGTGCACCCAACTGATCTTCAGCATCTTTTACTTTCACCAGCGTTTCTGGGTGAGCAAAAACAGG
AAGGCAAAATGCCGCAAAAAAGGGAATAAGGGCGACACGGAAATGTTGAATACTCATACTCTTCCTTTTT
CAATATTATTGAAGCATTTATCAGGGTTATTGTCTCATGAGCGGATACATATTTGAATGTATTTAGAAAA
ATAAACAAATAGGGGTTCCGCGCACATTTCCCCGAAAAGTGCCACCTGACGTCTAAGAAACCATTATTAT
CATGACATTAACCTATAAAAATAGGCGTATCACGAGGCCCTTTCGTCTCGCGCGTTTCGGTGATGACGGT
GAAAACCTCTGACACATGCAGCTCCCGGAGACGGTCACAGCTTGTCTGTAAGCGGATGCCGGGAGCAGAC
AAGCCCGTCAGGGCGCGTCAGCGGGTGTTGGCGGGTGTCGGGGCTGGCTTAACTATGCGGCATCAGAGCA
GATTGTACTGAGAGTGCACCATATGGACATATTGTCGTTAGAACGCGGCTACAATTAATACATAACCTTA
TGTATCATAC
